Addgene plasmid #87165: FLS2-YFPn
Purpose: fluorescence complementation assay
Depositing lab: Silke Robatzek. Depositing organization: Sainsbury Laboratory, Norwich. Publication: Plasma membrane calcium ATPases are important components of receptor-mediated signaling in plant immune responses and development. Frei dit Frey N, Mbengue M, Kwaaitaal M, Nitsch L, Altenbach D, Haweker H, Lozano-Duran R, Njo MF, Beeckman T, Huettel B, Borst JW, Panstruga R, Robatzek S. Plant Physiol. 2012 Jun;159(2):798-809. doi: 10.1104/pp.111.192575. Epub 2012 Apr 25. PubMed 22535420.
Backbone
  Vector backbone: pAMPAT-35S
  Selectable markers: Basta
Growth in bacteria
  Bacterial resistance: Ampicillin, 100 μg/mL
  Growth temperature: 37°C
  Growth strain: DH5alpha
  Copy number: Unknown
Gene/Insert
  Gene/Insert name: FLS2 (alt name: FLAGELLIN-SENSITIVE 2)
  Species: A. thaliana (mustard weed)
  Entrez Gene: FLS2 (a.k.a. AT5G46330, FLAGELLIN-SENSITIVE 2, MPL12.13, MPL12.8, MPL12_13)
  Promoter: 35s
  Tag / fusion protein: YFPn (C terminal on insert)
  Cloning method: Gateway Cloning
  Sequencing primers: 5′ ATGACGCACAATCCCACTATCCTTCGCA; 3′ CATTTGGAGAAGGACCTCGAG
Terms and licenses: Academic/Nonprofit Terms; Industry Terms: Not Available to Industry
How to cite: FLS2-YFPn was a gift from Silke Robatzek (Addgene plasmid # 87165 ; http://n2t.net/addgene:87165 ; RRID:Addgene_87165)
