[The description below was written by a language model from this plasmid's Addgene catalogue record and pLannotate feature annotations shown in this document.]
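Description:
FLS2-YFPn is a plant binary expression plasmid built on the pAMPAT-35S backbone, made by Gateway cloning for use in fluorescence complementation assays. In bacteria it is maintained through a high-copy ColE1/pUC-type origin and selected with ampicillin via the β-lactamase gene. An incP oriV is also annotated, the kind of broad-host-range origin that normally allows a binary vector to replicate in Agrobacterium. Nopaline-type left and right T-DNA border repeats flank the plant-directed portion of the roughly 9.3 kb plasmid. This region includes a bar (phosphinothricin acetyltransferase) cassette driven by the NOS promoter and ended by the NOS terminator, which provides Basta/glufosinate selection of transformed plants.

The payload is the full coding sequence of Arabidopsis thaliana FLS2 (FLAGELLIN-SENSITIVE 2, AT5G46330), the pattern-recognition receptor that perceives bacterial flagellin (flg22) and initiates immune MAP kinase signalling. It sits between attB1 and attB2 sites left by Gateway recombination and is expressed from an enhanced CaMV 35S promoter with a duplicated enhancer. Downstream of attB2, the receptor's C terminus is followed by the N-terminal half of a yellow fluorescent protein, which the annotation tool matched to the VN155 (I152L) mVenus fragment. A CaMV polyadenylation signal completes the unit.

The YFP fragment is not fluorescent by itself. Signal appears only when it is brought close to a complementary C-terminal fragment fused to another protein. The construct therefore serves as one partner in bimolecular fluorescence complementation experiments that test whether candidate proteins associate with FLS2 in plant cells. The associated publication concerns plasma membrane calcium ATPases in receptor-mediated plant immune signalling.
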