Features (pLannotate 1.2.2; 18 found; start..end, strand, type, name):
    345..372     -  misc_feature   MCS (fragment): pBluescript multiple cloning site
    380..404     +  protein_bind   attB1: mutant version of attB; recombination site for the Gateway® BP reaction BP Clonase™
    425..3943    +  CDS            FLS2: FLS2_ARATH - Experimental evidence at protein level: Swiss-Prot protein existence level 1. Constitutes the pattern-recognition receptor (PPR) that determines the specific perception of flagellin (flg22), a potent elicitor of the defense response to pathogen-associated molecular patterns (PAMPs). Flagellin-binding to the receptor is the first step to initiate the innate immune MAP kinase signaling cascade (MEKK1, MKK4/MKK5 and MPK3/MPK6), resulting in enhanced resistance against pathogens. Binding to the effector AvrPto1 or to the phosphatase hopD2 from Pseudomonas syringae blocks the downstrea
   3960..3984    -  protein_bind   attB2: mutant version of attB; recombination site for the Gateway® BP reaction BP Clonase™
   3992..4447    +  CDS            VN155(I152L): improved N-terminal fragment of mVenus for use in bimolecular fluorescence complementation (BiFC) (Kodama and Hu, 2010)
   4514..4673    +  polyA_signal   CaMV poly(A) signal (fragment): cauliflower mosaic virus polyadenylation signal
   4680..4700    -  misc_feature   MCS (fragment): pBluescript multiple cloning site
   4748..4772    +  misc_feature   RB T-DNA repeat: right border repeat from nopaline C58 T-DNA
   4992..5523    +  rep_origin     oriV: incP origin of replication
   5587..5664    +  CDS            klaC (fragment): KLAC_ECOLX - Also known as telB. Protein predicted: Swiss-Prot protein existence level 4. Belongs to the kla operon, which is associated with cryptic tellurite resistance, and IncW plasmid fertility inhibition. From Escherichia coli.
   5666..5757    +  promoter       AmpR promoter: bla
   5758..6618    +  CDS            AmpR: β-lactamase; bla; confers resistance to ampicillin, carbenicillin, and related antibiotics
   6789..7377    +  rep_origin     ori: high-copy-number ColE1/pMB1/pBR322/pUC origin of replication
   7689..7713    +  misc_feature   LB T-DNA repeat: left border repeat from nopaline C58 T-DNA
   7807..8059    -  terminator     NOS terminator: nopaline synthase terminator and poly(A) signal
   8082..8630    -  CDS            bar: PAT_STRHY - Experimental evidence at protein level: Swiss-Prot protein existence level 1. Inactivates phosphinothricin (PPT) by transfer of an acetyl group from acetyl CoA. Can also acetylate demethylphosphinothricin but not PTT or glutamate. This enzyme is an effector of phosphinothricin tripeptide (PTT or bialaphos) resistance. From Streptomyces hygroscopicus. Introduced by genetic manipulation and expressed in glufosinate-tolerant maize by Dekalb Genetics.
   8672..8851    -  promoter       NOS promoter: nopaline synthase promoter
   8994..345     +  promoter       CaMV 35S promoter (enhanced) (across the origin): cauliflower mosaic virus 35S promoter with a duplicated enhancer region
>Addgene plasmid #87165 | FLS2-YFPn | addgene full sequence | sequence record 176885 | Addgene NGS Result
TGAGACTTTTCAACAAAGGGTAATATCGGGAAACCTCCTCGGATTCCATTGCCCAGCTATCTGTCACTTC
ATCGAAAGGACAGTAGAAAAGGAAGATGGCTTCTACAAATGCCATCATTGCGATAAAGGAAAGGCTATCG
TTCAAGATGCCTCTACCGACAGTGGTCCCAAAGATGGACCCCCACCCACGAGGAACATCGTGGAAAAAGA
AGACGTTCCAACCACGTCTTCAAAGCAAGTGGATTGATGTGATATCTCCACTGACGTAAGGGATGACGCA
CAATCCCACTATCCTTCGCAAGACCCTTCCTCTATATAAGGAAGTTCATTTCATTTGGAGAGGACCTCGA
GGTCGACGGTATCGATAAGCTTCCCATCAACAAGTTTGTACAAAAAAGCAGGCTCCGCGGCCGCCCCCTT
CACCATGAAGTTACTCTCAAAGACCTTTTTGATATTAACTCTCACCTTCTTCTTCTTTGGCATTGCACTA
GCGAAACAGAGCTTTGAACCAGAGATCGAAGCTTTGAAATCCTTCAAGAATGGTATTTCCAACGACCCTT
TAGGAGTATTATCAGATTGGACCATCATCGGTTCGTTACGACACTGTAATTGGACCGGAATCACCTGCGA
TAGTACCGGACATGTAGTCTCGGTTTCCTTGCTGGAGAAGCAACTTGAAGGTGTTCTGTCTCCAGCCATA
GCGAATCTCACCTATCTCCAGGTTCTTGATCTCACTTCAAATAGTTTTACCGGCAAAATACCGGCTGAAA
TAGGAAAGTTAACCGAGCTTAACCAGCTTATTCTGTACCTAAACTATTTCTCTGGTTCGATTCCTTCTGG
AATCTGGGAGCTTAAGAATATTTTCTATCTTGATCTTAGAAATAATTTGTTGTCCGGTGATGTTCCTGAG
GAAATCTGCAAAACCAGTTCTTTGGTATTGATTGGGTTTGATTACAACAACTTAACCGGGAAAATACCAG
AATGCTTAGGAGATTTGGTTCATCTCCAAATGTTTGTAGCAGCTGGTAACCATTTAACTGGTTCGATTCC
GGTATCAATTGGTACTCTGGCTAATTTAACGGATTTAGACCTGAGTGGTAACCAGTTAACCGGAAAAATA
CCGAGAGATTTTGGAAATCTCTTGAACTTACAGTCTCTCGTTTTAACTGAAAACTTGTTGGAAGGAGATA
TACCAGCTGAGATCGGAAACTGCTCGAGCTTGGTCCAACTTGAGCTTTACGATAACCAGTTAACCGGGAA
AATACCAGCTGAATTAGGGAATTTGGTTCAGCTGCAAGCACTCCGGATATACAAGAACAAACTTACTTCT
TCAATTCCATCTTCATTGTTCCGGTTAACTCAGTTAACCCATTTGGGGTTATCAGAAAACCATTTGGTTG
GACCGATATCAGAAGAAATCGGTTTTCTTGAGTCACTTGAAGTCCTCACACTTCATTCCAACAACTTCAC
AGGAGAGTTTCCACAGTCCATCACAAACTTGAGGAACTTGACAGTCCTAACGGTGGGGTTCAATAATATT
TCCGGTGAGCTCCCGGCGGATCTAGGGCTTCTTACAAACCTTCGGAACCTTTCAGCGCACGACAATCTTC
TTACCGGACCAATACCTTCCAGCATAAGTAACTGCACCGGTCTTAAACTCCTGGACCTGTCTCACAACCA
AATGACTGGCGAGATCCCGCGGGGTTTCGGAAGGATGAATCTTACGTTCATTTCTATTGGGAGGAATCAT
TTCACCGGTGAAATTCCAGATGATATCTTCAACTGTTCAAACTTGGAAACTCTTAGTGTGGCAGATAACA
ACTTAACAGGAACTCTCAAGCCATTAATTGGGAAGCTTCAAAAACTCAGGATTTTGCAAGTTTCATATAA
CTCTCTCACTGGACCGATTCCTCGAGAAATCGGGAATCTGAAAGATTTGAATATCTTGTACCTTCACTCT
AATGGTTTCACAGGGAGAATCCCGAGAGAGATGTCGAATCTCACTCTCCTCCAGGGGCTAAGGATGTATT
CAAATGATCTTGAAGGTCCAATTCCTGAAGAAATGTTTGATATGAAGCTACTCTCAGTTCTTGATCTTTC
CAACAACAAATTCTCAGGTCAAATTCCTGCCTTGTTCTCCAAGCTTGAATCGCTTACCTACTTGAGTCTT
CAAGGAAACAAATTCAACGGGTCTATCCCTGCAAGCCTTAAGTCGCTTTCGCTTCTCAACACATTCGATA
TCTCCGACAATCTTCTCACTGGAACCATCCCTGGAGAGCTGTTAGCTTCTTTGAAAAACATGCAGCTTTA
CCTCAACTTCTCAAACAACTTGTTGACTGGAACCATCCCAAAGGAGCTTGGAAAGCTTGAAATGGTTCAA
GAAATCGACCTTTCAAACAATCTCTTTTCTGGGTCTATTCCAAGATCTTTACAGGCCTGCAAAAATGTGT
TCACACTGGATTTTTCGCAGAACAATCTCTCGGGTCATATACCAGATGAAGTCTTCCAAGGCATGGATAT
GATCATAAGCTTGAACCTTTCAAGGAACAGTTTCTCTGGAGAAATCCCTCAGAGCTTCGGGAACATGACG
CATTTGGTCTCCTTGGATCTCTCTAGTAACAATCTCACTGGTGAAATTCCAGAGAGTCTCGCCAATCTTT
CGACTCTGAAACATCTCAAACTAGCTTCAAACAACCTCAAAGGCCATGTTCCTGAATCCGGGGTGTTCAA
AAACATCAACGCCTCTGATCTAATGGGAAACACAGATCTCTGTGGTAGCAAGAAGCCTCTCAAGCCATGT
ACGATCAAGCAGAAGTCGAGCCACTTCTCGAAGAGAACCAGAGTCATCCTGATTATTCTTGGATCAGCCG
CGGCTCTTCTTCTTGTCCTGCTTCTTGTTCTGATTCTAACCTGTTGCAAGAAAAAAGAAAAAAAGATTGA
AAATTCATCAGAGTCCTCATTACCGGATTTGGATTCAGCTCTGAAACTGAAGAGATTTGAACCAAAAGAG
TTGGAGCAAGCAACAGATTCATTCAACAGTGCCAACATCATTGGCTCAAGCAGCTTAAGCACAGTGTACA
AAGGTCAGCTAGAAGATGGGACAGTGATTGCAGTAAAAGTATTGAATCTAAAGGAATTCTCTGCAGAATC
AGACAAGTGGTTCTACACAGAAGCTAAAACATTGAGCCAACTAAAACATCGAAACCTGGTGAAGATCTTA
GGGTTTGCGTGGGAAAGCGGCAAAACGAAAGCTTTAGTGCTTCCATTTATGGAGAATGGAAACTTGGAGG
ACACCATTCACGGCTCTGCAGCACCGATTGGGTCGCTTTTAGAAAAAATCGATCTTTGTGTTCATATCGC
AAGCGGAATCGATTATCTTCATTCTGGATATGGTTTTCCCATCGTTCATTGTGATCTGAAGCCAGCTAAT
ATACTCCTTGACAGTGACCGCGTTGCTCACGTAAGCGATTTTGGAACTGCTCGGATTCTAGGTTTCCGCG
AAGATGGAAGCACCACAGCTTCAACATCAGCCTTCGAGGGTACAATTGGATACTTAGCTCCAGAGTTTGC
TTATATGAGGAAAGTGACAACAAAAGCCGATGTATTCAGCTTCGGGATCATAATGATGGAGCTGATGACG
AAACAGAGACCAACTTCGTTGAATGATGAAGATTCACAAGACATGACTTTGCGCCAATTGGTGGAGAAAT
CGATTGGAAATGGAAGAAAAGGGATGGTTAGGGTTCTTGATATGGAACTCGGGGACTCTATTGTTTCTCT
GAAACAGGAAGAGGCTATTGAAGACTTTCTGAAGCTTTGTTTGTTCTGTACAAGCTCTAGACCTGAAGAT
CGACCTGATATGAACGAGATTCTTACACATCTGATGAAACTTAGAGGCAAAGCGAATTCATTTCGAGAAG
ATCGTAACGAGGATCGAGAAGTTAAGGGTGGGCGCGCCGACCCAGCTTTCTTGTACAAAGTGGTTGATGG
GATGGTGAGCAAGGGCGAGGAGCTGTTCACCGGGGTGGTGCCCATCCTGGTCGAGCTGGACGGCGACGTA
AACGGCCACAAGTTCAGCGTGTCCGGCGAGGGCGAGGGCGATGCCACCTACGGCAAGCTGACCCTGAAGC
TGATCTGCACCACCGGCAAGCTGCCCGTGCCCTGGCCCACCCTCGTGACCACCCTGGGCTACGGCCTGCA
GTGCTTCGCCCGCTACCCCGACCACATGAAGCAGCACGACTTCTTCAAGTCCGCCATGCCCGAAGGCTAC
GTCCAGGAGCGCACCATCTTCTTCAAGGACGACGGCAACTACAAGACCCGCGCCGAGGTGAAGTTCGAGG
GCGACACCCTGGTGAACCGCATCGAGCTGAAGGGCATCGACTTCAAGGAGGACGGCAACATCCTGGGGCA
CAAGCTGGAGTACAACTACAACAGCCACAACGTCTATATCATGGCCTAATCTAGAGTCCGCAAAAATCAC
CAGTCTCTCTCTACAAATCTATCTCTCTCTATTTTTCTCCAGAATAATGTGTGAGTAGTTCCCAGATAAG
GGAATTAGGGTTCTTATAGGGTTTCGCTCATGTGTTGAGCATATAAGAAACCCTTAGTATGTATTTGTAT
TTGTAAAATACTTCTATCAATAAAATTTCTAATTCCTAAAACCAAAATCCAGTGACCGGGCGGCCGCCAC
CGCGGTGGAGGGGGATCAGATTGTCGTTTCCCGCCTTCAGTTTAAACTATCAGTGTTTGACAGGATATAT
TGGCGGGTAAACCTAAGAGAAAAGAGCGTTTATTAGAATAATCGGATATTTAAAAGGGCGTGAAAAGGTT
TATCCGTTCGTCCATTTGTATGTGTACATCACCGACGAGCAAGGCAAGACCGAGCGCCTTTCCGACGCTC
ACCGGGCTGGTTGCCCTCGCCGCTGGGCTGGCGGCCGTCTATGGCCCTGCAAACGCGCCAGAAACGCCGT
CGAAGCCGTGTGCGAGACACCGGCCGCCGGCGTTGTGGATACCTCGCGGAAAACTTGGCCCTCACTGACA
GATGAGGGGCGGACGTTGACACTTGAGGGGCCGACTCACCCGGCGCGGCGTTGACAGATGAGGGGCAGGC
TCGATTTCGGCCGGCGACGTGGAGCTGGCCAGCCTCGCAAATCGGCGAAAACGCCTGATTTTACGCGAGT
TTCCCACAGATGATGTGGACAAGCCTGGGGATAAGTGCCCTGCGGTATTGACACTTGAGGGGCGCGACTA
CTGACAGATGAGGGGCGCGATCCTTGACACTTGAGGGGCAGAGTGCTGACAGATGAGGGGCGCACCTATT
GACATTTGAGGGGCTGTCCACAGGCAGAAAATCCAGCATTTGCAAGGGTTTCCGCCCGTTTTTCGGCCAC
CGCTAACCTGTCTTTTAACCTGCTTTTAAACCAATATTTATAAACCTTGTTTTTAACCAGGGCTGCGCCC
TGTGCGCGTGACCGCGCACGCCGAAGGGGGGTGCCCCCCCTTCTCGAACCCTCCCGGCCCGCTAACGCGG
GCCTCCCATCCCCCCAGGGGCTGCGCCCCTCGGCCGCGAACGGCCTCACCCCAAAAATGGCAGCGCTGGC
AGTCCTTGCCATTGCCGGGATCGGGGCAGTAACGGGATGGGCGATCAGCCCGAAAGCTACCCCTATTTGT
TTATTTTTCTAAATACATTCAAATATGTATCCGCTCATGAGACAATAACCCTGATAAATGCTTCAATAAT
ATTGAAAAAGGAAGAGTATGAGTATTCAACATTTCCGTGTCGCCCTTATTCCCTTTTTTGCGGCATTTTG
CCTTCCTGTTTTTGCTCACCCAGAAACGCTGGTGAAAGTAAAAGATGCTGAAGATCAGTTGGGTGCACGA
GTGGGTTACATCGAACTGGATCTCAACAGCGGTAAGATCCTTGAGAGTTTTCGCCCCGAAGAACGTTTTC
CAATGATGAGCACTTTTAAAGTTCTGCTATGTGGCGCGGTATTATCCCGTATTGACGCCGGGCAAGAGCA
ACTCGGTCGCCGCATACACTATTCTCAGAATGACTTGGTTGAGTACTCACCAGTCACAGAAAAGCATCTT
ACGGATGGCATGACAGTAAGAGAATTATGCAGTGCTGCCATAACCATGAGTGATAACACTGCGGCCAACT
TACTTCTGACAACGATCGGAGGACCGAAGGAGCTAACCGCTTTTTTGCACAACATGGGGGATCATGTAAC
TCGCCTTGATCGTTGGGAACCGGAGCTGAATGAAGCCATACCAAACGACGAGCGTGACACCACGATGCCT
GTAGCAATGGCAACAACGTTGCGCAAACTATTAACTGGCGAACTACTTACTCTAGCTTCCCGGCAACAAT
TAATAGACTGGATGGAGGCGGATAAAGTTGCAGGACCACTTCTGCGCTCGGCCCTTCCGGCTGGCTGGTT
TATTGCTGATAAATCTGGAGCCGGTGAGCGTGGGTCTCGCGGTATCATTGCAGCACTGGGGCCAGATGGT
AAGCCCTCCCGTATCGTAGTTATCTACACGACGGGGAGTCAGGCAACTATGGATGAACGAAATAGACAGA
TCGCTGAGATAGGTGCCTCACTGATTAAGCATTGGTAACTGTCAGACCAAGTTTACTCATATATACTTTA
GATTGATTTAAAACTTCATTTTTAATTTAAAAGGATCTAGGTGAAGATCCTTTTTGATAATCTCATGACC
AAAATCCCTTAACGTGAGTTTTCGTTCCACTGAGCGTCAGACCCCGTAGAAAAGATCAAAGGATCTTCTT
GAGATCCTTTTTTTCTGCGCGTAATCTGCTGCTTGCAAACAAAAAAACCACCGCTACCAGCGGTGGTTTG
TTTGCCGGATCAAGAGCTACCAACTCTTTTTCCGAAGGTAACTGGCTTCAGCAGAGCGCAGATACCAAAT
ACTGTTCTTCTAGTGTAGCCGTAGTTAGGCCACCACTTCAAGAACTCTGTAGCACCGCCTACATACCTCG
CTCTGCTAATCCTGTTACCAGTGGCTGCTGCCAGTGGCGATAAGTCGTGTCTTACCGGGTTGGACTCAAG
ACGATAGTTACCGGATAAGGCGCAGCGGTCGGGCTGAACGGGGGGTTCGTGCACACAGCCCAGCTTGGAG
CGAACGACCTACACCGAACTGAGATACCTACAGCGTGAGCTATGAGAAAGCGCCACGCTTCCCGAAGGGA
GAAAGGCGGACAGGTATCCGGTAAGCGGCAGGGTCGGAACAGGAGAGCGCACGAGGGAGCTTCCAGGGGG
AAACGCCTGGTATCTTTATAGTCCTGTCGGGTTTCGCCACCTCTGACTTGAGCGTCGATTTTTGTGATGC
TCGTCAGGGGGGCGGAGCCTATGGAAAAACGCCAGCAACGCGGCCTTTTTACGGTTCCTGGCCTTTTGCT
GGCCTTTTGCTCACATGGACTCTAGCTAGAGGATCACAGGCAGCAACGCTCTGTCATCGTTACAATCAAC
ATGCTACCCTCCGCGAGATCATCCGTGTTTCAAACCCGGCAGCTTAGTTGCCGTTCTTCCGAATAGCATC
GGTAACATGAGCAAAGTCTGCCGCCTTACAACGGCTCTCCCGCTGACGCCGTCCCGGACTGATGGGCTGC
CTGTATCGAGTGGTGATTTTGTGCCGAGCTGCCGGTCGGGGAGCTGTTGGCTGGCTGGTGGCAGGATATA
TTGTGGTGTAAACAAATTGACGCTTAGACAACTTAATAACACATTGCGGACGTTTTTAATGATCGAATAC
TAACGTCTCTACCAGATATCAGCTTGCATGCCGGTCGATCTAGTAACATAGATGACACCGCGCGCGATAA
TTTATCCTAGTTTGCGCGCTATATTTTGTTTTCTATCGCGTATTAAATGTATAATTGCGGGACTCTAATC
ATAAAAACCCATCTCATAAATAACGTCATGCATTACATGTTAATTATTACATGCTTAACGTAATTCAACA
GAAATTATATGATAATCATCGCAAGACCGGCAACAGGATTCAATCTTAAGAAACTTTATTGCCAAATGTT
TGAACGATCTGCTTGACTCTAGGGGTCATCAGATTTCGGTGACGGGCAGGACCGGACGGGGCGGCACCGG
CAGGCTGAAGTCCAGCTGCCAGAAACCCACGTCATGCCAGTTCCCGTGCTTGAAGCCGGCCGCCCGCAGC
ATGCCGCGGGGGGCATATCCGAGCGCCTCGTGCATGCGCACGCTCGGGTCGTTGGGCAGCCCGATGACAG
CGACCACGCTCTTGAAGCCCTGTGCCTCCAGGGACTTCAGCAGGTGGGTGTAGAGCGTGGAGCCCAGTCC
CGTCCGCTGGTGGCGGGGGGAGACGTACACGGTCGACTCGGCCGTCCAGTCGTAGGCGTTGCGTGCCTTC
CAGGGACCCGCGTAGGCGATGCCGGCGACCTCGCCGTCCACCTCGGCGACGAGCCAGGGATAGCGCTCCC
GCAGACGGACGAGGTCGTCCGTCCACTCCTGCGGTTCCTGCGGCTCGGTACGGAAGTTGACCGTGCTTGT
CTCGATGTAGTGGTTGACGATGGTGCAGACCGCCGGCATGTCCGCCTCGGTGGCACGGCGGATGTCGGCC
GGGCGTCGTTCTGGGCTCATGGTAGATCCCCTCGATCGAGTTGAGAGTGAATATGAGACTCTAATTGGAT
ACCGAGGGGAATTTATGGAACGTCAGTGGAGCATTTTTGACAAGAAATATTTGCTAGCTGATAGTGACCT
TAGGCGACTTTTGAACGCGCAATAATGGTTTCTGACGTATGTGCTTAGCTCATTAAACTCCAGAAACCCG
CGGCTCAGTGGCTCCTTCAACGTTGCGGTTCTGTCAGTTCCAAACGTAAAACGGCTTGTCCCGCGTCATC
GGCGGGGGTCATAACGTGACTCCCTTAATTCTCCGCTCATGATCAGATTGTCGTTTCCCGCCTTCGGTTT
GGGCGCGCCCGGTTCAGAAGACCAGAGGGCTATTGAGACTTTTCAACAAAGGGTAATATCGGGAAACCTC
CTCGGATTCCATTGCCCAGCTATCTGTCACTTCATCGAAAGGACAGTAGAAAAGGAAGATGGCTTCTACA
AATGCCATCATTGCGATAAAGGAAAGGCTATCGTTCAAGATGCCTCTACCGACAGTGGTCCCAAAGATGG
ACCCCCACCCACGAGGAACATCGTGGAAAAAGAAGACGTTCCAACCACGTCTTCAAAGCAAGTGGATTGA
TGTGATACATGGTGGAGCACGACACTCTCGTCTACTCCAAGAATATCAAAGATACAGTCTCAGAAGACCA
GAGGGCTAT
